Addgene plasmid #174560: mt-DdCBE G1333-N
Purpose: mitochondrial-targeting DdCBE (split DddA, G1333-N) Golden Gate destination vector
Depositing lab: Jin-Soo Kim. Depositing organization: Institute for Basic Science. Publication: Chloroplast and mitochondrial DNA editing in plants. Kang BC, Bae SJ, Lee S, Lee JS, Kim A, Lee H, Baek G, Seo H, Kim J, Kim JS. Nat Plants. 2021 Jul;7(7):899-905. doi: 10.1038/s41477-021-00943-9. Epub 2021 Jul 1. PubMed 34211132.
Backbone
  Vector backbone: p3s
  Backbone size w/o insert (bp): 4211
  Total vector size (bp): 6872
  Vector type: Plant Expression
Growth in bacteria
  Bacterial resistance: Ampicillin, 100 μg/mL
  Growth temperature: 37°C
  Growth strain: DH5alpha
  Copy number: High Copy
Gene/Insert
  Gene/Insert name: DdCBE G1333-N (alt name: MTS-3xHA-N-term-Stuffer-C-term-G1333-N-UGI)
  Species: Lettuce, Rapeseed
  Insert size (bp): 2661
  Promoter: PcUbi
  Tag / fusion protein: HA
  Cloning method: Gibson Cloning
  Sequencing primers: 5′ CTAGCAACGATTGTACAATTGC
Terms and licenses: Academic/Nonprofit Terms; Industry Terms: Not Available to Industry
How to cite: mt-DdCBE G1333-N was a gift from Jin-Soo Kim (Addgene plasmid # 174560 ; http://n2t.net/addgene:174560 ; RRID:Addgene_174560)
