[The description below was written by a language model from this plasmid's Addgene catalogue record and pLannotate feature annotations shown in this document.]
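Description:
mt-DdCBE G1333-N is a plant expression plasmid built on the p3s backbone (6,872 bp in total, with a 2,661 bp insert). It serves as a Golden Gate destination vector for assembling one half of a mitochondria-targeted DddA-derived cytosine base editor. It is maintained in E. coli as a high-copy plasmid through a ColE1/pUC-type origin and is selected with ampicillin via a full-length β-lactamase gene and its promoter. The backbone also carries remnants of other vectors, including an attB4 site, bom fragments, an SV40 promoter fragment, a ble fragment, an SV40 poly(A) signal and lac regulatory elements. None of these appear to be central to its function.

According to the record, the PcUbi promoter drives an open reading frame laid out as mitochondrial targeting sequence, 3xHA tag, TALE N-terminal domain, stuffer, TALE C-terminal domain, the G1333-N split half of DddA, and UGI. The feature table supports this layout. It shows a short match to an ATP synthase gamma subunit, consistent with the transit peptide, followed by Xanthomonas TAL effector fragments (avrXa10 and avrBs3) flanking a central region. A dddA fragment, the uracil glycosylase inhibitor and an RBCS 3A-derived fragment, possibly part of a terminator region, come next. The promoter and the HA tag were not annotated.

The stuffer consists of bacterial plasmid fragments, including a partial AmpR, lacZα with a pUC multiple cloning site, and the lac promoter. It is presumably replaced by a custom TALE repeat array during Golden Gate assembly. The finished construct is meant to be paired with a partner carrying the complementary DddA half, so that deaminase activity is reconstituted at the target site. UGI then helps preserve the resulting C-to-T edits. The record lists lettuce and rapeseed as the species, in the context of plant organelle DNA editing.
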