Features (pLannotate 1.2.2; 29 found; start..end, strand, type, name):
     28..80      -  misc_feature   bom (fragment): basis of mobility region from pBR322
    204..224     -  protein_bind   attB4: mutant version of attB; core recombination site for the Gateway® BP reaction BP Clonase™
   1291..1368    +  CDS            ATPC: ATPG3_SPIOL - Experimental evidence at protein level: Swiss-Prot protein existence level 1. Mitochondrial membrane ATP synthase (F(1)F(0) ATP synthase or Complex V) produces ATP from ADP in the presence of a proton gradient across the membrane which is generated by electron transport complexes of the respiratory chain. F-type ATPases consist of two structural domains, F(1) - containing the extramembraneous catalytic core, and F(0) - containing the membrane proton channel, linked together by a central stalk and a peripheral stalk. During catalysis, ATP synthesis in the catalytic domain of F(1)
   1495..1908    +  CDS            avrXa10 (fragment): AVX10_XANOO - Experimental evidence at protein level: Swiss-Prot protein existence level 1. Avirulence protein. Induces the hypersensitive response (HR)in rice plants carrying the resistance gene Xa10. Activity depends on the presence of the core repeat domains; replacement with repeat domains from other proteins (AvrBs3 of X.euvesicatoria (AC P14727) or AvrXa7 of this organism) does not elicit the HR. Probably acts as a transcription factor in its host plant (rice) to induce plant resistance or disease. From Xanthomonas oryzae pv. oryzae.
   1905..2242    -  CDS            AmpR (fragment): β-lactamase; bla; confers resistance to ampicillin, carbenicillin, and related antibiotics
   2243..2347    -  promoter       AmpR promoter: bla
   2442..2477    +  CDS            rop (fragment): Rop protein, which maintains plasmids at low copy number; rop
   2579..2678    +  misc_feature   bom (fragment): basis of mobility region from pBR322
   2684..2841    -  CDS            lacZα (fragment): LacZα fragment of β-galactosidase; lacZ fragment
   2838..2894    +  misc_feature   MCS: pUC18/19 multiple cloning site
   2931..2947    -  protein_bind   lac operator: The lac repressor binds to the lac operator to inhibit transcription in E. coli. This inhibition can be relieved by adding lactose or isopropyl-β-D-thiogalactopyranoside (IPTG). lac repressor encoded by lacI
   2955..2985    -  promoter       lac promoter: promoter for the E. coli lac operon
   3000..3021    -  protein_bind   CAP binding site: CAP binding activates transcription in the presence of cAMP. E. coli catabolite activator protein
   3034..3126    -  CDS            lacI (fragment): lac repressor; lacI; The lac repressor binds to the lac operator to inhibit transcription in E. coli. This inhibition can be relieved by adding lactose or isopropyl-β-D-thiogalactopyranoside (IPTG).
   3128..3232    -  rep_origin     RSF ori (fragment): Plasmids containing the RSF 1030 origin of replication can be propagated in E. coli cells that contain additional plasmids with compatible origins.
   3304..3423    +  CDS            avrBs3 (fragment): AVRB3_XANEU - Experimental evidence at protein level: Swiss-Prot protein existence level 1. Avirulence protein. Acts as a transcription factor in C.annuum plants. In susceptible plants lacking the Bs3 resistance gene induces expression of a number of genes, including genes homologous to a family of auxin-induced genes, alpha-expansin genes, pectate lyase, anthocyanidin glucoside rhamnosyl transferase and at least one transcription factor, UPA20. Their expression leads to plant hypertrophy in mesophyll cells, probably mainly mediated by UPA20 (PubMed:17962565). In resistant plants induces the h
   3424..3564    +  CDS            dddA (fragment): DDDA_BURC1 - Experimental evidence at protein level: Swiss-Prot protein existence level 1. Toxic component of a toxin-immunity protein module, which functions as a cellular contact-dependent growth inhibition (CDI) system. CDI modules allow bacteria to communicate with and inhibit the growth of closely related neighboring bacteria in a contact-dependent fashion. Bacteria that have this module inhibit or kill bacteria without it, giving them a growth advantage. Probably specifically inhibited by cognate immunity protein DddI (Probable). The C-terminal 163 residue fragment has double-stranded DN
   3577..3825    +  CDS            UGI: UNGI_BPPB2 - Experimental evidence at protein level: Swiss-Prot protein existence level 1. This protein binds specifically and reversibly to the host uracil-DNA glycosylase, preventing removal of uracil residues from PBS2 DNA by the host uracil-excision repair system. From Bacillus phage PBS2 (Bacteriophage PBS2).
   3845..3925    +  CDS            RBCS.3A (fragment): RBS3_PEA - Experimental evidence at protein level: Swiss-Prot protein existence level 1. RuBisCO catalyzes two reactions: the carboxylation of D- ribulose 1,5-bisphosphate, the primary event in carbon dioxide fixation, as well as the oxidative fragmentation of the pentose substrate. Both reactions occur simultaneously and in competition at the same active site. Although the small subunit is not catalytic it is essential for maximal activity (Probable). Binds to abscisic acid (ABA); only half of the possible binding sites are occupied in the crystal; and there are indications this is a low affi
   4318..4339    +  promoter       SV40 promoter (fragment): SV40 enhancer and early promoter
   4392..4550    +  CDS            ble (fragment): BLE_KLEPN - Experimental evidence at protein level: Swiss-Prot protein existence level 1. Binding protein with a strong affinity to the bleomycin family of antibiotics. Binds to CL990; an antimitotic-antibiotic compound. From Klebsiella pneumoniae.
   4545..4666    +  polyA_signal   SV40 poly(A) signal: SV40 polyadenylation signal
   4739..4755    -  protein_bind   lac operator: The lac repressor binds to the lac operator to inhibit transcription in E. coli. This inhibition can be relieved by adding lactose or isopropyl-β-D-thiogalactopyranoside (IPTG). lac repressor encoded by lacI
   4763..4793    -  promoter       lac promoter: promoter for the E. coli lac operon
   4808..4829    -  protein_bind   CAP binding site: CAP binding activates transcription in the presence of cAMP. E. coli catabolite activator protein
   4842..4934    -  CDS            lacI (fragment): lac repressor; lacI; The lac repressor binds to the lac operator to inhibit transcription in E. coli. This inhibition can be relieved by adding lactose or isopropyl-β-D-thiogalactopyranoside (IPTG).
   5117..5705    -  rep_origin     ori: high-copy-number ColE1/pMB1/pBR322/pUC origin of replication
   5876..6736    -  CDS            AmpR: β-lactamase; bla; confers resistance to ampicillin, carbenicillin, and related antibiotics
   6737..6841    -  promoter       AmpR promoter: bla
>Addgene plasmid #174560 | mt-DdCBE G1333-N | addgene full sequence | sequence record 344743 | Addgene NGS Result
GACGGATCGGGAGATCTCCCGATCCCCTATGGTGCACTCTCAGTACAATCTGCTCTGATGCCGCATAGTT
AAGCCAGTATCTGCTCCCTGCTTGTGTGTTGGAGGTCGCTGAGTAGTGCGCGAGCAAAATTTAAGCTACA
ACAAGGCAAGGCTTGACCGACAATTGCATGAAGAATCTGCTTAGGGTTAGGCGTTTTGCCGTTCAACTTT
TCTATACAAAGTTGAAGATCTGACTAGCAACGATTGTACAATTGCTTCTTTAAAAAAGGAAGAAAGAAAG
AAAGAAAAGAATCAACATCAGCGTTAACAAACGGCCCCGTTACGGCCCAAACGGTCATATAGAGTAACGG
CGTTAAGCGTTGAAAGACTCCTATCGAAATACGTAACCGCAAACGTGTCATAGTCAGATCCCCTCTTCCT
TCACCGCCTCAAACACAAAAATAATCTTCTACAGCCTATATATACAACCCCCCCTTCTATCTCTCCTTTC
TCACAATTCATCATCTTTCTTTCTCTACCCCCAATTTTAAGAAATCCTCTCTTCTCCTCTTCATTTTCAA
GGTAAATCTCTCTCTCTCTCTCTCTCTCTGTTATTCCTTGTTTTAATTAGGTATGTATTATTGCTAGTTT
GTTAATCTGCTTATCTTATGTATGCCTTATGTGAATATCTTTATCTTGTTCATCTCATCCGTTTAGAAGC
TATAAATTTGTTGATTTGACTGTGTATCTACACGTGGTTATGTTTATATCTAATCAGATATGAATTTCTT
CATATTGTTGCGTTTGTGTGTACCAATCCGAAATCGTTGATTTTTTTCATTTAATCGTGTAGCTAATTGT
ACGTATACATATGGATCTACGTATCAATTGTTCATCTGTTTGTGTTTGTATGTATACAGATCTGAAAACA
TCACTTCTCTCATCTGATTGTGTTGTTACATACATAGATATAGATCTGTTATATCATTTTTTTTATTAAT
TGTGTATATATATATGTGCATAGATCTGGATTACATGATTGTGATTATTTACATGATTTTGTTATTTACG
TATGTATATATGTAGATCTGGACTTTTTGGAGTTGTTGACTTGATTGTATTTGTGTGTGTATATGTGTGT
TCTGATCTTGATATGTTATGTATGTGCAGCGAATTCGGCGCGCAATGGCAATGGCTGTTTTCCGTCGCGA
AGGGAGGCGTCTCCTCCCTTCAATCGCCGCTCGCCCAATCGCTGCTATCCGATCTCCTCTCTCTTCTGAC
CAGGAGGAAGGACTTCTTGGAGTTCGATCTATCTCAACTCAAGTGGTGCGTAACCGCATGAAGAGTGTTA
AGAACATCCAAAAGATCACAAAGGCAATGAAGATGGTTGCTGCTTCCAAGCTTAGAGCAGTTCAATATCC
TTACGATGTTCCAGATTACGCTGGATACCCTTATGACGTCCCTGATTATGCTGGTTATCCATATGATGTG
CCCGACTATGCAATGGATATAGCTGATTTGAGGACCCTCGGGTACTCACAGCAGCAACAAGAAAAAATCA
AACCAAAGGTACGTAGCACGGTTGCCCAACATCATGAAGCCCTAGTTGGTCACGGATTTACTCATGCCCA
TATTGTTGCACTGAGTCAACACCCTGCTGCATTAGGCACAGTGGCTGTGAAATATCAAGATATGATTGCT
GCTCTTCCTGAGGCCACACACGAGGCAATTGTGGGTGTTGGAAAACAATGGTCTGGTGCGCGAGCGCTTG
AAGCTCTCCTAACCGTAGCTGGAGAGTTGAGAGGCCCACCGCTTCAGCTTGACACAGGGCAGCTGTTGAA
GATAGCAAAGAGGGGGGGTGTAACTGCTGTTGAAGCAGTCCATGCATGGAGAAATGCATTAACTGGAGCT
CCACTGAAGAGACCTCCGTAAGATGCTTTTCTGTGACTGGTGAGTACTCAACCAAGTCATTCTGAGAATA
GTGTATGCGGCGACCGAGTTGCTCTTGCCCGGCGTCAATACGGGATAATACCGCGCCACATAGCAGAACT
TTAAAAGTGCTCATCATTGGAAAACGTTCTTCGGGGCGAAAACTCTCAAGGATCTTACCGCTGTTGAGAT
CCAGTTCGATGTAACCCACTCGTGCACCCAACTGATCTTCAGCATCTTTTACTTTCACCAGCGTTTCTGG
GTGAGCAAAAACAGGAAGGCAAAATGCCGCAAAAAAGGGAATAAGGGCGACACGGAAATGTTGAATACTC
ATACTCTTCCTTTTTCAATATTATTGAAGCATTTATCAGGGTTATTGTCTCATGAGCGGATACATATTTG
AATGTATTTAGAAAAATAAACAAATAGGGGTTCCGCGCACATTTCCCCGAAAAGTGCCACCTGACGTCTA
AGAAACCATTATTATCATGACATTAACCTATAAAAATAGGCGTATCACGAGGCCCTTTCGTCTCGCGCGT
TTCGGTGATGACGGTGAAAACCTCTGACACATGCAGCTCCCGGAGACGGTCACAGCTTGTCTGTAAGCGG
ATGCCGGGAGCAGACAAGCCCGTCAGGGCGCGTCAGCGGGTGTTGGCGGGTGTCGGGGCTGGCTTAACTA
TGCGGCATCAGAGCAGATTGTACTGAGAGTGCACCATATGCGGTGTGAAATACCGCACAGATGCGTAAGG
AGAAAATACCGCATCAGGCGCCATTCGCCATTCAGGCTGCGCAACTGTTGGGAAGGGCGATCGGTGCGGG
CCTCTTCGCTATTACGCCAGCTGGCGAAAGGGGGATGTGCTGCAAGGCGATTAAGTTGGGTAACGCCAGG
GTTTTCCCAGTCACGACGTTGTAAAACGACGGCCAGTGAATTCGAGCTCGGTACCCGGGGATCCTCTAGA
GTCGACCTGCAGGCATGCAAGCTTGGCGTAATCATGGTCATAGCTGTTTCCTGTGTGAAATTGTTATCCG
CTCACAATTCCACACAACATACGAGCCGGAAGCATAAAGTGTAAAGCCTGGGGTGCCTAATGAGTGAGCT
AACTCACATTAATTGCGTTGCGCTCACTGCCCGCTTTCCAGTCGGGAAACCTGTCGTGCCAGCTGCATTA
ATGAATCGGCCAACGCGCGGGGAGAGGCGGTTTGCGTATTGGGCGCTCTTCCGCTTCCTCGCTCACTGAC
TCGCTGCGCTCGGTCGTTCGGCTGCGGCGAGCGGTATCAGCTCACTCAAAGGCGGTAATACGGTTATCCA
CAGAATCAGGGGGGTCTCACGGTCTGACTCCGGAACAGGTGGTGGCGATTGCAAGCAACGGCGGCGGCAA
ACAGGCTCTAGAGAGCATAGTTGCTCAGCTAAGTAGACCTGATCCAGCACTTGCTGCATTGACGAACGAT
CATCTCGTAGCGCTGGCTTGTTTGGGCGGCAGGCCAGCCTTGGACGCCGTGAAGAAAGGATTAGGTGGCT
CGGGTTCATACGCTTTAGGGCCTTATCAAATTTCTGCTCCTCAGCTTCCCGCATACAATGGTCAAACTGT
TGGAACATTTTACTATGTCAATGATGCTGGTGGTCTTGAGTCTAAAGTTTTCTCCTCTGGTGGAAGTGGA
GGGAGCACCAATCTCTCCGACATCATTGAGAAAGAAACAGGAAAGCAGCTGGTGATACAAGAATCAATAT
TGATGCTTCCAGAAGAAGTGGAGGAGGTCATTGGAAACAAGCCGGAGTCAGACATTCTTGTACACACTGC
TTATGATGAAAGTACTGATGAGAATGTTATGTTGTTAACATCTGATGCACCTGAATATAAACCATGGGCA
TTAGTTATTCAAGATTCAAATGGAGAAAACAAAATCAAGATGCTATGATAATCCAGGCCTCCCAGCTTTC
GTCCGTATCATCGGTTTCGACAACGTTCGTCAAGTTCAATGCATCAGTTTCATTGCCCACACACCAGAAT
CCTACTAAGTTTGAGTATTATGGCATTGGAAAAGCTGTTTTCTTCTATCATTTGTTCTGCTTGTAATTTA
CTGTGTTCTTTCAGTTTTTGTTTTCGGACATCAAAATGCAAATGGATGGATAAGAGTTAATAAATGATAT
GGTCCTTTTGTTCATTCTCAAATTATTATTATCTGTTGTTTTTACTTTAATGGGTTGAATTTAAGTAAGA
AAGGAACTAACAGTGTGATATTAAGGTGCAATGTTAGACATATAAAACAGTCTTTCACCTCTCTTTGGTT
ATGTCTTGAATTGGTTTGTTTCTTCACTTATCTGTGTAATCAAGTTTACTATGAGTCTATGATCAAGTAA
TTATGCAATCAAGTTAAGTACAGTATAGGCTTTGGGCTCTATGGCTTCTGAGGCGGAAAGAACCAGCTGG
GGCTCTAGGGGGTATCCCCACGCTGCAGTGAGCGGGACTCTGGGGTTCGAAATGACCGACCAAGCGACGC
CCAACCTGCCATCACGAGATTTCGATTCCACCGCCGCCTTCTATGAAAGGTTGGGCTTCGGAATCGTTTT
CCGGGACGCCGGCTGGATGATCCTCCAGCGCGGGGATCTCATGCTGGAGTTCTTCGCCCACCCCAACTTG
TTTATTGCAGCTTATAATGGTTACAAATAAAGCAATAGCATCACAAATTTCACAAATAAAGCATTTTTTT
CACTGCATTCTAGTTGTGGTTTGTCCAAACTCATCAATGTATCTTATCATGTCTGTATACCGTCGACCTC
TAGCTAGAGCTTGGCGTAATCATGGTCATAGCTGTTTCCTGTGTGAAATTGTTATCCGCTCACAATTCCA
CACAACATACGAGCCGGAAGCATAAAGTGTAAAGCCTGGGGTGCCTAATGAGTGAGCTAACTCACATTAA
TTGCGTTGCGCTCACTGCCCGCTTTCCAGTCGGGAAACCTGTCGTGCCAGCTGCATTAATGAATCGGCCA
ACGCGCGGGGAGAGGCGGTTTGCGTATTGGGCGCTCTTCCGCTTCCTCGCTCACTGACTCGCTGCGCTCG
GTCGTTCGGCTGCGGCGAGCGGTATCAGCTCACTCAAAGGCGGTAATACGGTTATCCACAGAATCAGGGG
ATAACGCAGGAAAGAACATGTGAGCAAAAGGCCAGCAAAAGGCCAGGAACCGTAAAAAGGCCGCGTTGCT
GGCGTTTTTCCATAGGCTCCGCCCCCCTGACGAGCATCACAAAAATCGACGCTCAAGTCAGAGGTGGCGA
AACCCGACAGGACTATAAAGATACCAGGCGTTTCCCCCTGGAAGCTCCCTCGTGCGCTCTCCTGTTCCGA
CCCTGCCGCTTACCGGATACCTGTCCGCCTTTCTCCCTTCGGGAAGCGTGGCGCTTTCTCATAGCTCACG
CTGTAGGTATCTCAGTTCGGTGTAGGTCGTTCGCTCCAAGCTGGGCTGTGTGCACGAACCCCCCGTTCAG
CCCGACCGCTGCGCCTTATCCGGTAACTATCGTCTTGAGTCCAACCCGGTAAGACACGACTTATCGCCAC
TGGCAGCAGCCACTGGTAACAGGATTAGCAGAGCGAGGTATGTAGGCGGTGCTACAGAGTTCTTGAAGTG
GTGGCCTAACTACGGCTACACTAGAAGAACAGTATTTGGTATCTGCGCTCTGCTGAAGCCAGTTACCTTC
GGAAAAAGAGTTGGTAGCTCTTGATCCGGCAAACAAACCACCGCTGGTAGCGGTGGTTTTTTTGTTTGCA
AGCAGCAGATTACGCGCAGAAAAAAAGGATCTCAAGAAGATCCTTTGATCTTTTCTACGGGGTCTGACGC
TCAGTGGAACGAAAACTCACGTTAAGGGATTTTGGTCATGAGATTATCAAAAAGGATCTTCACCTAGATC
CTTTTAAATTAAAAATGAAGTTTTAAATCAATCTAAAGTATATATGAGTAAACTTGGTCTGACAGTTACC
AATGCTTAATCAGTGAGGCACCTATCTCAGCGATCTGTCTATTTCGTTCATCCATAGTTGCCTGACTCCC
CGTCGTGTAGATAACTACGATACGGGAGGGCTTACCATCTGGCCCCAGTGCTGCAATGATACCGCGAGAT
CCACGCTCACCGGCTCCAGATTTATCAGCAATAAACCAGCCAGCCGGAAGGGCCGAGCGCAGAAGTGGTC
CTGCAACTTTATCCGCCTCCATCCAGTCTATTAATTGTTGCCGGGAAGCTAGAGTAAGTAGTTCGCCAGT
TAATAGTTTGCGCAACGTTGTTGCCATTGCTACAGGCATCGTGGTGTCACGCTCGTCGTTTGGTATGGCT
TCATTCAGCTCCGGTTCCCAACGATCAAGGCGAGTTACATGATCCCCCATGTTGTGCAAAAAAGCGGTTA
GCTCCTTCGGTCCTCCGATCGTTGTCAGAAGTAAGTTGGCCGCAGTGTTATCACTCATGGTTATGGCAGC
ACTGCATAATTCTCTTACTGTCATGCCATCCGTAAGATGCTTTTCTGTGACTGGTGAGTACTCAACCAAG
TCATTCTGAGAATAGTGTATGCGGCGACCGAGTTGCTCTTGCCCGGCGTCAATACGGGATAATACCGCGC
CACATAGCAGAACTTTAAAAGTGCTCATCATTGGAAAACGTTCTTCGGGGCGAAAACTCTCAAGGATCTT
ACCGCTGTTGAGATCCAGTTCGATGTAACCCACTCGTGCACCCAACTGATCTTCAGCATCTTTTACTTTC
ACCAGCGTTTCTGGGTGAGCAAAAACAGGAAGGCAAAATGCCGCAAAAAAGGGAATAAGGGCGACACGGA
AATGTTGAATACTCATACTCTTCCTTTTTCAATATTATTGAAGCATTTATCAGGGTTATTGTCTCATGAG
CGGATACATATTTGAATGTATTTAGAAAAATAAACAAATAGGGGTTCCGCGCACATTTCCCCGAAAAGTG
CCACCTGACGTC
